>Addgene plasmid #191772 | pICSL1P4_AtU626Ter26 | addgene full sequence | sequence record 377111 | Addgene NGS Result
TGGGCCCCACTCTGTGAAGACAATTACGAATTCCCATGGGGAGCATCTTCATTCTTAAGATATGAAGATA
ATCTTCAAAAGGCCCCTGGGAATCTGAAAGAAGAGAAGCAGGCCCATTTATATGGGAAAGAACAATAGTA
TTTCTTATATAGGCCCATTTAAGTTGAAAACAATCTTCAAAAGTCCCACATCGCTTAGATAAGAAAACGA
AGCTGAGTTTATATACAGCTAGAGTCGAAGTAGTGATTGTGAGACCGATATCAATACGCAAACCGCCTCT
CCCCGCGCGTTGGCCGATTCATTAATGCAGCTGGCACGACAGGTTTCCCGACTGGAAAGCGGGCAGTGAG
CGCAACGCAATTAATGTGAGTTAGCTCACTCATTAGGCACCCCAGGCTTTACACTTTATGCTTCCGGCTC
GTATGTTGTGTGGAATTGTGAGCGGATAACAATTTCACACATACTAGAGAAAGAGGAGAAATACTAGATG
GCTTCCTCCGAGGACGTTATCAAAGAGTTCATGCGTTTCAAAGTTCGTATGGAAGGTTCCGTTAACGGTC
ACGAGTTCGAAATCGAAGGTGAAGGTGAAGGTCGTCCGTACGAAGGTACCCAGACCGCTAAACTGAAAGT
TACCAAAGGTGGTCCGCTGCCGTTCGCTTGGGACATCCTGTCCCCGCAGTTCCAGTACGGTTCCAAAGCT
TACGTTAAACACCCGGCTGACATCCCGGACTACCTGAAACTGTCCTTCCCGGAAGGTTTCAAATGGGAAC
GTGTTATGAACTTCGAGGACGGTGGTGTTGTTACCGTTACCCAGGACTCCTCCCTGCAAGACGGTGAGTT
CATCTACAAAGTTAAACTGCGTGGTACCAACTTCCCGTCCGACGGTCCGGTTATGCAGAAAAAAACCATG
GGTTGGGAAGCTTCCACCGAACGTATGTACCCGGAGGACGGTGCTCTGAAAGGTGAAATCAAAATGCGTC
TGAAACTGAAAGACGGTGGTCACTACGACGCTGAAGTTAAAACCACCTACATGGCTAAAAAACCGGTTCA
GCTGCCGGGTGCTTACAAAACCGACATCAAACTGGACATCACCTCCCACAACAAGGACTACACCATCGTT
GAACAGTACGAACGTGCTGAAGGTCGTCACTCCACCGGTGCTTAATAACGCTGATAGTGCTAGTGTAGAT
CGCTACTAGAGCCAGGCATCAAATAAAATGAAAGGCTCAGTCGAAAGACTGGGCCTTTCGTTTTATCTGT
TGTTTGTCGGTGAACGCTCTCTACTAGAGTCACACTGGCTCACCTTCGGGTGGGCCTTTCTGCGTTTATA
GGTCTCAGTTTTAGAGCTAGAAATAGCAAGTTAAAATAAGGCTAGTCCGTTATCAACTTGAAAAAGTGGC
ACCGAGTCGGTGCTTTTTTTTGCAAAATTTTCCAGATCGATTTCTTCTTCCTCTGTTCTTCGGCGTTCAA
TTTCTGGGGCGCTCAGATTGTCTTCTGCACGAAGTGGTTTAAACTATCAGTGTTTGACAGGATATATTGG
CGGGTAAACCTAAGAGAAAAGAGCGTTTATTAGAATAATCGGATATTTAAAAGGGCGTGAAAAGGTTTAT
CCGTTCGTCCATTTGTATGTGCATGCCAACCACAGGGTTCCCCAGATCAGGCGCTGGCTGCTGAACCCCC
AGCCGGAACTGACCCCACAAGGCCCTAGCGTTTGCAATGCACCAGGTCATCATTGACCCAGGCGTGTTCC
ACCAGGCCGCTGCCTCGCAACTCTTCGCAGGCTTCGCCGACCTGCTCGCGCCACTTCTTCACGCGGGTGG
AATCCGATCCGCACATGAGGCGGAAGGTTTCCAGCTTGAGCGGGTACGGCTCCCGGTGCGAGCTGAAATA
GTCGAACATCCGTCGGGCCGTCGGCGACAGCTTGCGGTACTTCTCCCATATGAATTTCGTGTAGTGGTCG
CCAGCAAACAGCACGACGATTTCCTCGTCGATCAGGACCTGGCAACGGGACGTTTTCTTGCCACGGTCCA
GGACGCGGAAGCGGTGCAGCAGCGACACCGATTCCAGGTGCCCAACGCGGTCGGACGTGAAGCCCATCGC
CGTCGCCTGTAGGCGCGACAGGCATTCCTCGGCCTTCGTGTAATACCGGCCATTGATCGACCAGCCCAGG
TCCTGGCAAAGCTCGTAGAACGTGAAGGTGATCGGCTCGCCGATAGGGGTGCGCTTCGCGTACTCCAACA
CCTGCTGCCACACCAGTTCGTCATCGTCGGCCCGCAGCTCGACGCCGGTGTAGGTGATCTTCACGTCCTT
GTTGACGTGGAAAATGACCTTGTTTTGCAGCGCCTCGCGCGGGATTTTCTTGTTGCGCGTGGTGAACAGG
GCAGAGCGGGCCGTGTCGTTTGGCATCGCTCGCATCGTGTCCGGCCACGGCGCAATATCGAACAAGGAAA
GCTGCATTTCCTTGATCTGCTGCTTCGTGTGTTTCAGCAACGCGGCCTGCTTGGCCTCGCTGACCTGTTT
TGCCAGGTCCTCGCCGGCGGTTTTTCGCTTCTTGGTCGTCATAGTTCCTCGCGTGTCGATGGTCATCGAC
TTCGCCAAACCTGCCGCCTCCTGTTCAAGACGACGCGAACGCTCCACGGCGGCCGATGGCGCGGGCAGGG
CAGGGGGAGCCAGTTGCACGCTGTCGCGCTCGATCTTGGCCGTAGCTTGCTGGACCATCGAGCCGACGGA
CTGGAAGGTTTCGCGGGGCGCACGCATGACGGTGCGGCTTGCGATGGTTTCGGCATCCTCGGCGGAAAAC
CCCGCGTCGATCAGTTCTTGCCTGTATGCCTTCCGGTCAAACGTCCGATTCATTCACCCTCCTTGCGGGA
TTGCCCCGACTCACGCCGGGGCAATGTGCCCTTATTCCTGATTTGACCCGCCTGGTGCCTTGGTGTCCAG
ATAATCCACCTTATCGGCAATGAAGTCGGTCCCGTAGACCGTCTGGCCGTCCTTCTCGTACTTGGTATTC
CGAATCTTGCCCTGCACGAATACCAGCGACCCCTTGCCCAAATACTTGCCGTGGGCCTCGGCCTGAGAGC
CAAAACACTTGATGCGGAAGAAGTCGGTGCGCTCCTGCTTGTCGCCGGCATCGTTGCGCCACATCTAGGA
TCTGCCAGGAACCGTAAAAAGGCCGCGTTGCTGGCGTTTTTCCATAGGCTCCGCCCCCCTGACGAGCATC
ACAAAAATCGACGCTCAAGTCAGAGGTGGCGAAACCCGACAGGACTATAAAGATACCAGGCGTTTCCCCC
TGGAAGCTCCCTCGTGCGCTCTCCTGTTCCGACCCTGCCGCTTACCGGATACCTGTCCGCCTTTCTCCCT
TCGGGAAGCGTGGCGCTTTCTCATAGCTCACGCTGTAGGTATCTCAGTTCGGTGTAGGTCGTTCGCTCCA
AGCTGGGCTGTGTGCACGAACCCCCCGTTCAGCCCGACCGCTGCGCCTTATCCGGTAACTATCGTCTTGA
GTCCAACCCGGTAAGACACGACTTATCGCCACTGGCAGCAGCCACTGGTAACAGGATTAGCAGAGCGAGG
TATGTAGGCGGTGCTACAGAGTTCTTGAAGTGGTGGCCTAACTACGGCTACACTAGAAGAACAGTATTTG
GTATCTGCGCTCTGCTGAAGCCAGTTACCTTCGGAAAAAGAGTTGGTAGCTCTTGATCCGGCAAACAAAC
CACCGCTGGTAGCGGTGGTTTTTTTGTTTGCAAGCAGCAGATTACGCGCAGAAAAAAAGGATCTCAAGAA
GATCCTTTGATCTTTTCTACGGGGTCTGACGCTCAGTGGAACGAAAACTCACGTTAAGGGATTTTGGTCA
TGAGATTATCAAAAAGGATCTTCACCTAGATCCTTTTAAATTAAAAATGAAGTTTTAAATCAATCTAAAG
TATATATGAGTAAACTTGGTCTGACAGTTACCAATGCTTAATCAGTGAGGCACCTATCTCAGCGATCTGT
CTATTTCGTTCATCCATAGTTGCCTGACTCCCCGTCGTGTAGATAACTACGATACGGGAGGGCTTACCAT
CTGGCCCCAGTGCTGCAATGATACCGCGAGAACCACGCTCACCGGCTCCAGATTTATCAGCAATAAACCA
GCCAGCCGGAAGGGCCGAGCGCAGAAGTGGTCCTGCAACTTTATCCGCCTCCATCCAGTCTATTAATTGT
TGCCGGGAAGCTAGAGTAAGTAGTTCGCCAGTTAATAGTTTGCGCAACGTTGTTGCCATTGCTACAGGCA
TCGTGGTGTCACGCTCGTCGTTTGGTATGGCTTCATTCAGCTCCGGTTCCCAACGATCAAGGCGAGTTAC
ATGATCCCCCATGTTGTGCAAAAAAGCGGTTAGCTCCTTCGGTCCTCCGATCGTTGTCAGAAGTAAGTTG
GCCGCAGTGTTATCACTCATGGTTATGGCAGCACTGCATAATTCTCTTACTGTCATGCCATCCGTAAGAT
GCTTTTCTGTGACTGGTGAGTACTCAACCAAGTCATTCTGAGAATAGTGTATGCGGCGACCGAGTTGCTC
TTGCCCGGCGTCAATACGGGATAATACCGCGCCACATAGCAGAACTTTAAAAGTGCTCATCATTGGAAAA
CGTTCTTCGGGGCGAAAACTCTCAAGGATCTTACCGCTGTTGAGATCCAGTTCGATGTAACCCACTCGTG
CACCCAACTGATCTTCAGCATCTTTTACTTTCACCAGCGTTTCTGGGTGAGCAAAAACAGGAAGGCAAAA
TGCCGCAAAAAAGGGAATAAGGGCGACACGGAAATGTTGAATACTCATACTCTTCCTTTTTCAATATTAT
TGAAGCATTTATCAAGGTTATTGTCTCATGAGCGGATACATATTTGAATGTATTTAGAAAAATAAACAAA
TAGGGGTTCCGCGCACGAATTGGCCAGCGCTGCCATTTTTGGGGTGAGGCCGTTCGCGGCCGAGGGGCGC
AGCCCCTGGGGGGATGGGAGGCCCGCGTTAGCGGGCCGGGAGGGTTCGAGAAGGGGGGGCACCCCCCTTC
GGCGTGCGCGGTCACGCGCACAGGGCGCAGCCCTGGTTAAAAACAAGGTTTATAAATATTGGTTTAAAAG
CAGGTTAAAAGACAGGTTAGCGGTGGCCGAAAAACGGGCGGAAACCCTTGCAAATGCTGGATTTTCTGCC
TGTGGACAGCCCCTCAAATGTCAATAGGTGCGCCCCTCATCTGTCAGCACTCTGCCCCTCAAGTGTCAAG
GATCGCGCCCCTCATCTGTCAGTAGTCGCGCCCCTCAAGTGTCAATACCGCAGGGCACTTATCCCCAGGC
TTGTCCACATCATCTGTGGGAAACTCGCGTAAAATCAGGCGTTTTCGCCGATTTGCGAGGCTGGCCAGCT
CCACGTCGCCGGCCGAAATCGAGCCTGCCCCTCATCTGTCAACGCCGCGCCGGGTGAGTCGGCCCCTCAA
GTGTCAACGTCCGCCCCTCATCTGTCAGTGAGGGCCAAGTTTTCCGCGAGGTATCCACAACGCCGGCGGC
CGCGGTGTCTCGCACACGGCTTCGACGGCGTTTCTGGCGCGTTTGCAGGGCCATAGACGGCCGCCAGCCC
AGCGGCGAGGGCAACCAGCCCGGTGAGCGTCGCAAAGGAGATCCTGATCTGACTGATGGGCTGCCTGTAT
CGAGTGGTGATTTTGTGCCGAGCTGCCGGTCGGGGAGCTGTTGGCTGGCTGGTGGCAGGATATATTGTGG
TGTAAACAAATTGACGCTTAGACAACTTAATAACACATTGCGGACGTTTTTAATGTACTGGGGTGGATGC
AG
Features (pLannotate 1.2.2; 17 found; start..end, strand, type, name):
    177..193     +  promoter       AtU6 promoter (fragment): consensus promoter from the three Arabidopsis U6 snRNA genes (Waibel and Filipowicz, 1990; Nekrasov et al., 2013)
    262..349     +  CDS            lacI (fragment): lac repressor; lacI; The lac repressor binds to the lac operator to inhibit transcription in E. coli. This inhibition can be relieved by adding lactose or isopropyl-β-D-thiogalactopyranoside (IPTG).
    362..383     +  protein_bind   CAP binding site: CAP binding activates transcription in the presence of cAMP. E. coli catabolite activator protein
    398..428     +  promoter       lac promoter: promoter for the E. coli lac operon
    436..452     +  protein_bind   lac operator: The lac repressor binds to the lac operator to inhibit transcription in E. coli. This inhibition can be relieved by adding lactose or isopropyl-β-D-thiogalactopyranoside (IPTG). lac repressor encoded by lacI
    488..1162    +  CDS            mRFP1: mRFP1 is a basic (constitutively fluorescent) red fluorescent protein published in 2002, derived from Discosoma sp.. It is reported to be a somewhat slowly-maturing monomer with low acid sensitivity.
   1210..1281    +  terminator     rrnB T1 terminator: transcription terminator T1 from the E. coli rrnB gene
   1297..1324    +  terminator     T7Te terminator: phage T7 early transcription terminator
   1338..1413    +  misc_RNA       gRNA scaffold: guide RNA scaffold for the Streptococcus pyogenes CRISPR/Cas9 system
   1525..1549    +  misc_feature   RB T-DNA repeat: right border repeat from nopaline C58 T-DNA
   1661..1681    -  CDS            TetR (fragment): tetracycline resistance regulatory protein; tetR
   1708..2853    -  CDS            trfA: TRFA_ECOLX - Experimental evidence at protein level: Swiss-Prot protein existence level 1. Also involved in plasmid copy number control, promoting intermolecular coupling of protein bound iterons at oriV, which inhibits replication initiation. From Escherichia coli.
   3189..3777    -  rep_origin     ori: high-copy-number ColE1/pMB1/pBR322/pUC origin of replication
   3948..4808    -  CDS            AmpR: β-lactamase; bla; confers resistance to ampicillin, carbenicillin, and related antibiotics
   4809..4913    -  promoter       AmpR promoter: bla
   5000..5631    -  rep_origin     oriV: incP origin of replication
   5723..5747    +  misc_feature   LB T-DNA repeat: left border repeat from nopaline C58 T-DNA
