[The description below was written by a language model from this plasmid's Addgene catalogue record and pLannotate feature annotations shown in this document.]
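Description:
pICSL1P4_AtU626Ter26 is a plant CRISPR vector for expressing a Streptococcus pyogenes Cas9 single guide RNA in dicots. The depositor describes it as a "Level 1 position 4" module into which the user inserts their own guide, which suggests a modular, hierarchical assembly system in which the finished guide unit is later combined with other transcription units. The named backbone is not recorded. The full sequence (about 5.8 kb) carries a high-copy ColE1/pUC-type origin and an ampicillin resistance gene (AmpR with its bla promoter) for propagation and selection in E. coli. It also carries the broad-host-range incP oriV together with trfA, the replication initiator that acts at oriV. Nopaline-type left and right T-DNA border repeats flank the cargo, giving the plasmid a binary-vector architecture compatible with Agrobacterium-based delivery.

The roughly 1.4 kb insert is annotated as an Arabidopsis U6-26 promoter, a cloning site and the SpCas9 guide scaffold, followed by the U6-26 terminator. The automated annotation picks up only a short consensus AtU6 promoter fragment and does not label the terminator, so these parts rest mainly on the catalogue description. Between the promoter and the gRNA scaffold sits a bacterial cassette: CAP binding site, lac promoter and operator, mRFP1, then the rrnB T1 and T7Te terminators. Its position matches the "CLONE HERE" placeholder, so it most likely serves as a red-colony dropout marker that is replaced by the user's spacer, letting correct clones be recognised as non-red, though the record does not state this. The cloning sites used are also not given. Short lacI and TetR fragments appear to be backbone remnants. The associated work concerns targeted mutagenesis in Brassica crops. No Cas9 gene is present, so the nuclease must be supplied from another module.
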