Addgene plasmid #191772: pICSL1P4_AtU626Ter26
Purpose: Cas9 guide expression in dicots
Depositing lab: Wendy Harwood. Depositing organization: John Innes Centre. Publication: Efficient Targeted Mutagenesis in Brassica Crops Using CRISPR/Cas Systems. Lawrenson T, Youles M, Chhetry M, Clarke M, Harwood W, Hundleby P. Methods Mol Biol. 2023;2653:253-271. doi: 10.1007/978-1-0716-3131-7_16. PubMed 36995631.
Backbone
  Vector backbone: n/a
  Backbone size w/o insert (bp): 4372
  Vector type: Plant Expression, CRISPR
Growth in bacteria
  Bacterial resistance: Ampicillin, 100 μg/mL
  Growth temperature: 37°C
  Growth strain: DH5alpha
  Copy number: High Copy
Gene/Insert
  Gene/Insert name: SpCas9 guide scaffold with AtU626 promoter/terminator (alt name: AtU626-CLONE HERE-sgRNA)
  Species: Streptococcus pyogenes
  Insert size (bp): 1441
  Cloning method: Restriction Enzyme; 5′ cloning site unknown (unknown if destroyed)
Resource information
  A portion of this plasmid was derived from a plasmid made by: Made by Mark Youles
Terms and licenses: Academic/Nonprofit Terms; Industry Terms: Not Available to Industry
Depositor comments: User inserts own guide. Level 1 position 4
How to cite: pICSL1P4_AtU626Ter26 was a gift from Wendy Harwood (Addgene plasmid # 191772 ; http://n2t.net/addgene:191772 ; RRID:Addgene_191772)
